>Addgene plasmid #145611 | pGBW-m4046979 | depositor full sequence | sequence record 287788 | Full Sequence
GATCTCGATCCCGCGAAATTAATACGACTCACTATAGGGGAATTGTGAGCGGATAACAATTCCCCTCTAG
AAATAATTTTGTTTAACTTTAAGAAGGAGACTCTTCTATGAGCAAAATGTCTGATGTGAAGTGTACTTCC
GTTGTATTGCTGTCAGTCCTGCAACAGCTGCGTGTTGAGTCGTCTAGCAAACTATGGGCACAGTGCGTGC
AGCTGCACAACGACATCCTCTTAGCGAAAGATACGACCGAAGCTTTCGAAAAAATGGTTTCGCTGTTGTC
CGTACTTCTGTCTATGCAAGGTGCCGTTGACATTAATAAACTGTGCGAAGAGATGCTGGACAACCGCGCT
ACTCTGCAAGAGAACCTGTACTTTCAAAGCCACCATCATCACCATCATTAACCGGCTTATCGGTCAGTTT
CACCTGATTTACGTAAAAACCCGCTTCGGCGGGTTTTTGCTTTTGGAGGGGCAGAAAGATGAATGACTGT
CCACGACGCTATACCCAAAAGAAATTGAGATCCTTTTTTTCTGCGCGTAATCTGCTGCTTGCAAACAAAA
AAACCACCGCTACCAGCGGTGGTTTGTTTGCCGGATCAAGAGCTACCAACTCTTTTTCCGAAGGTAACTG
GCTTCAGCAGAGCGCAGATACCAAATACTGTTCTTCTAGTGTAGCCGTAGTTAGGCCACCACTTCAAGAA
CTCTGTAGCACCGCCTACATACCTCGCTCTGCTAATCCTGTTACCAGTGGCTGCTGCCAGTGGCGATAAG
TCGTGTCTTACCGGGTTGGACTCAAGACGATAGTTACCGGATAAGGCGCAGCGGTCGGGCTGAACGGGGG
GTTCGTGCACACAGCCCAGCTTGGAGCGAACGACCTACACCGAACTGAGATACCTACAGCGTGAGCTATG
AGAAAGCGCCACGCTTCCCGAAGGGAGAAAGGCGGACAGGTATCCGGTAAGCGGCAGGGTCGGAACAGGA
GAGCGCACGAGGGAGCTTCCAGGGGGAAACGCCTGGTATCTTTATAGTCCTGTCGGGTTTCGCCACCTCT
GACTTGAGCGTCGATTTTTGTGATGCTCGTCAGGGGGGCGGAGCCTATGGAAATTGATCGGGCACGTAAG
AGGTTCCAACTTTCACCATAATGAAATAAGATCACTACCGGGCGTATTTTTTGAGTTATCGAGATTTTCA
GGAGCTAAGGAAGCTAAAATGGAGAAAAAAATCACTGGATATACCACCGTTGATATATCCCAATGGCATC
GTAAAGAACATTTTGAGGCATTTCAGTCAGTTGCTCAATGTACCTATAACCAGACCGTTCAGCTGGATAT
TACGGCCTTTTTAAAGACCGTAAAGAAAAATAAGCACAAGTTTTATCCGGCCTTTATTCACATTCTTGCC
CGCCTGATGAATGCTCATCCGGAATTTCGTATGGCAATGAAAGACGGTGAGCTGGTGATATGGGATAGTG
TTCACCCTTGTTACACCGTTTTCCATGAGCAAACTGAAACGTTTTCATCGCTCTGGAGTGAATACCACGA
CGATTTCCGGCAGTTTCTACACATATATTCGCAAGATGTGGCGTGTTACGGTGAAAACCTGGCCTATTTC
CCTAAAGGGTTTATTGAGAATATGTTTTTCGTTTCAGCCAATCCCTGGGTGAGTTTCACCAGTTTTGATT
TAAACGTGGCCAATATGGACAACTTCTTCGCCCCCGTTTTCACCATGGGCAAATATTATACGCAAGGCGA
CAAGGTGCTGATGCCGCTGGCGATTCAGGTTCATCATGCCGTTTGTGATGGCTTCCATGTCGGCAGAATG
CTTAATGAATTACAACAGTACTGCGATGAGTGGCAGGGCGGGGCGTAATTTGATATCGAGCTCGCTTGGA
CTCCTGTTGATAGATCCAGTAATGACCTCAGAACTCCATCTGGATTTGTTCAGAACGCTCGGTTGCCGCC
GGGCGTTTTTTATTGGT
Features (pLannotate 1.2.2; 7 found; start..end, strand, type, name):
     20..38      +  promoter       T7 promoter: promoter for bacteriophage T7 RNA polymerase
     39..63      +  protein_bind   lac operator: The lac repressor binds to the lac operator to inhibit transcription in E. coli. This inhibition can be relieved by adding lactose or isopropyl-β-D-thiogalactopyranoside (IPTG). lac repressor encoded by lacI
     78..100     +  RBS            RBS: efficient ribosome binding site from bacteriophage T7 gene 10 (Olins and Rangwala, 1989)
    515..1103    +  rep_origin     ori: high-copy-number ColE1/pMB1/pBR322/pUC origin of replication
   1111..1208    +  promoter       cat promoter: promoter of the E. coli cat gene encoding chloramphenicol acetyltransferase
   1209..1865    +  CDS            cat: CAT_ECOLX - Experimental evidence at protein level: Swiss-Prot protein existence level 1. This enzyme is an effector of chloramphenicol resistance in bacteria. From Escherichia coli. This protein is used as a marker in many commonly used cloning vectors, such as pACYC184.
   1939..1973    +  terminator     lambda t0 terminator: minimal transcription terminator from phage lambda (Scholtissek and Grosse, 1987)
