>Addgene plasmid #145611 | pGBW-m4046979 | addgene full sequence | sequence record 292502 | Addgene NGS Result
GCTTCCATGTCGGCAGAATGCTTAATGAATTACAACAGTACTGCGATGAGTGGCAGGGCGGGGCGTAATT
TGATATCGAGCTCGCTTGGACTCCTGTTGATAGATCCAGTAATGACCTCAGAACTCCATCTGGATTTGTT
CAGAACGCTCGGTTGCCGCCGGGCGTTTTTTATTGGTCATCGATCTCGATCCCGCGAAATTAATACGACT
CACTATAGGGGAATTGTGAGCGGATAACAATTCCCCTCTAGAAATAATTTTGTTTAACTTTAAGAAGGAG
ACTCTTCTATGAGCAAAATGTCTGATGTGAAGTGTACTTCCGTTGTATTGCTGTCAGTCCTGCAACAGCT
GCGTGTTGAGTCGTCTAGCAAACTATGGGCACAGTGCGTGCAGCTGCACAACGACATCCTCTTAGCGAAA
GATACGACCGAAGCTTTCGAAAAAATGGTTTCGCTGTTGTCCGTACTTCTGTCTATGCAAGGTGCCGTTG
ACATTAATAAACTGTGCGAAGAGATGCTGGACAACCGCGCTACTCTGCAAGAGAACCTGTACTTTCAAAG
CCACCATCATCACCATCATTAACCGGCTTATCGGTCAGTTTCACCTGATTTACGTAAAAACCCGCTTCGG
CGGGTTTTTGCTTTTGGAGGGGCAGAAAGATGAATGACTGTCCACGACGCTATACCCAAAAGAAAAAGCT
TGAGATCCTTTTTTTCTGCGCGTAATCTGCTGCTTGCAAACAAAAAAACCACCGCTACCAGCGGTGGTTT
GTTTGCCGGATCAAGAGCTACCAACTCTTTTTCCGAAGGTAACTGGCTTCAGCAGAGCGCAGATACCAAA
TACTGTTCTTCTAGTGTAGCCGTAGTTAGGCCACCACTTCAAGAACTCTGTAGCACCGCCTACATACCTC
GCTCTGCTAATCCTGTTACCAGTGGCTGCTGCCAGTGGCGATAAGTCGTGTCTTACCGGGTTGGACTCAA
GACGATAGTTACCGGATAAGGCGCAGCGGTCGGGCTGAACGGGGGGTTCGTGCACACAGCCCAGCTTGGA
GCGAACGACCTACACCGAACTGAGATACCTACAGCGTGAGCTATGAGAAAGCGCCACGCTTCCCGAAGGG
AGAAAGGCGGACAGGTATCCGGTAAGCGGCAGGGTCGGAACAGGAGAGCGCACGAGGGAGCTTCCAGGGG
GAAACGCCTGGTATCTTTATAGTCCTGTCGGGTTTCGCCACCTCTGACTTGAGCGTCGATTTTTGTGATG
CTCGTCAGGGGGGCGGAGCCTATGGAAATTGATCGGGCACGTAAGAGGTTCCAACTTTCACCATAATGAA
ATAAGATCACTACCGGGCGTATTTTTTGAGTTATCGAGATTTTCAGGAGCTAAGGAAGCTAAAATGGAGA
AAAAAATCACTGGATATACCACCGTTGATATATCCCAATGGCATCGTAAAGAACATTTTGAGGCATTTCA
GTCAGTTGCTCAATGTACCTATAACCAGACCGTTCAGCTGGATATTACGGCCTTTTTAAAGACCGTAAAG
AAAAATAAGCACAAGTTTTATCCGGCCTTTATTCACATTCTTGCCCGCCTGATGAATGCTCATCCGGAAT
TTCGTATGGCAATGAAAGACGGTGAGCTGGTGATATGGGATAGTGTTCACCCTTGTTACACCGTTTTCCA
TGAGCAAACTGAAACGTTTTCATCGCTCTGGAGTGAATACCACGACGATTTCCGGCAGTTTCTACACATA
TATTCGCAAGATGTGGCGTGTTACGGTGAAAACCTGGCCTATTTCCCTAAAGGGTTTATTGAGAATATGT
TTTTCGTTTCAGCCAATCCCTGGGTGAGTTTCACCAGTTTTGATTTAAACGTGGCCAATATGGACAACTT
CTTCGCCCCCGTTTTCACCATGGGCAAATATTATACGCAAGGCGACAAGGTGCTGATGCCGCTGGCGATT
CAGGTTCATCATGCCGTTTGTGATG
Features (pLannotate 1.2.2; 7 found; start..end, strand, type, name):
    139..173     +  terminator     lambda t0 terminator: minimal transcription terminator from phage lambda (Scholtissek and Grosse, 1987)
    201..219     +  promoter       T7 promoter: promoter for bacteriophage T7 RNA polymerase
    220..244     +  protein_bind   lac operator: The lac repressor binds to the lac operator to inhibit transcription in E. coli. This inhibition can be relieved by adding lactose or isopropyl-β-D-thiogalactopyranoside (IPTG). lac repressor encoded by lacI
    259..281     +  RBS            RBS: efficient ribosome binding site from bacteriophage T7 gene 10 (Olins and Rangwala, 1989)
    700..1288    +  rep_origin     ori: high-copy-number ColE1/pMB1/pBR322/pUC origin of replication
   1296..1393    +  promoter       cat promoter: promoter of the E. coli cat gene encoding chloramphenicol acetyltransferase
   1394..65      +  CDS            cat (across the origin): CAT_ECOLX - Experimental evidence at protein level: Swiss-Prot protein existence level 1. This enzyme is an effector of chloramphenicol resistance in bacteria. From Escherichia coli. This protein is used as a marker in many commonly used cloning vectors, such as pACYC184.
