[The description below was written by a language model from this plasmid's Addgene catalogue record and pLannotate feature annotations shown in this document.]
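Description:
pGBW-m4046979 is a very small (about 2 kb) bacterial expression plasmid for producing the SARS-CoV-2 non-structural protein nsp7, a cleavage product of the ORF1ab polyprotein. The minimal backbone consists of little more than a high-copy ColE1/pUC-type origin of replication and a chloramphenicol acetyltransferase (cat) gene driven by its own promoter, so the plasmid is maintained in E. coli under chloramphenicol selection. A lambda t0 terminator lies downstream of cat and just upstream of the expression cassette, where it likely insulates the cassette from read-through transcription.

The nsp7 coding sequence (roughly 250 bp) has been recoded for E. coli codon usage and sits behind a T7 promoter, a lac operator and the efficient T7 gene 10 ribosome binding site. Transcription therefore requires a host that supplies T7 RNA polymerase, and it is repressed by lac repressor until relieved by IPTG or lactose. No lacI gene is annotated on the plasmid, so the repressor would presumably have to come from the host. According to the catalogue entry, the backbone adds a C-terminal TEV-cleavable 6xHis tag, allowing metal-affinity purification followed by tag removal.

Neither feature table annotates the nsp7 open reading frame or the tag, but both leave an unannotated gap between the RBS and the origin that matches the expected position of the insert. The depositor and sequencing-derived records differ by a few nucleotides in length and in their start coordinate, yet show the same parts in the same order. The record supports its use for recombinant nsp7 production in E. coli.
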