Addgene plasmid #145611: pGBW-m4046979
Purpose: Bacterial Expression plasmid for SARS-CoV-2 nsp7
Depositing lab: Ginkgo Bioworks & Benjie Chen. Depositing organization: Ginkgo Bioworks.
Backbone
  Vector backbone: ori-013 - marker | cmR
  Backbone size w/o insert (bp): 1462
  Vector type: Bacterial Expression
Growth in bacteria
  Bacterial resistance: Chloramphenicol, 25 μg/mL
  Growth temperature: 30°C
  Growth strain: DH5alpha
  Copy number: High Copy
Gene/Insert
  Gene/Insert name: SARS-CoV-2 nsp7
  Species: Escherichia coli str. K-12 substr. MG1655; Severe acute respiratory syndrome coronavirus 2
  Insert size (bp): 248
  Mutation: Escherichia coli recode 1
  Entrez Gene: ORF1ab (a.k.a. GU280_gp01)
  Promoter: Promoter | pT7 ; Operator | lacO ; RBS | T7_rbs ; Start Codon | ATG
  Tag / fusion protein: Cleavable TEV;6xHIS (C terminal on backbone)
  Cloning method: Unknown
Resource information
  A portion of this plasmid was derived from a plasmid made by: GinkgoBioworks
Depositor comments: NCBI Reference Sequence: YP_009725303.1
How to cite: pGBW-m4046979 was a gift from Ginkgo Bioworks & Benjie Chen (Addgene plasmid # 145611 ; http://n2t.net/addgene:145611 ; RRID:Addgene_145611)
